>Addgene plasmid #13253 | pLPC FLAG hRap1 delta Myb | addgene partial sequence | sequence record 19721 | CMV-F 5'-CGCAAATGGGCGGTAGGCGTG-3'
GCAGAGCTCTCTGGCTACTAGAGAACCCACTGCTTACTGGCTTATCGAAATTAATACGACTCACTATAGG
GAGACCCAAGCTTGGTACCGAGCTCGGATCTGCCGCCACCATGGACTACAAAGACGATGACGATAAAGGA
TCTGCGGAGGCGTTGGATTTGGGCAAAGACCCCAACGGGCCCACCCATTCCTCGACTCTGTTCGTGAGGG
ACGACGGCAGCTCCATGTCCTTCTACGTGCGGCCCAGCCCGGCCAAGCGTCGGCTGTCGACGCTCATCCT
GCACGGCGGCGGCACCGTGTGCCGAGTGCAGGAGCCCGGGGCCGTGCTGCTGGCCCAGCCCGGGGAGGCG
CTGGCCGAGGCCTCGGGTGATTTCATCTCCACGCAGTACATCCTGGACTGCGTGGAGCGCAACGAGAGGC
TGGAGCTGGAGGCCTATCGGCTGGGCCCCGCCTCGGCGGCGGACACCGGCTCGGAAGCAAAGCCCGGGGC
CCTGGCCGAGGGCGCCGCGGAGCCGGAGCCGCAGCGGCACGCCGGATCCTACCTCAAGCACCTGCGGGGC
CAGGAGCATAAGTACCTGCTGGGGGACGCGCCGGTGAGCCCCTCCTCCCAGAAGCTCAAGCGGAAGGCGG
AGGAGGACCCGGAGGCCGCGGATAGCGGGGA
