[The description below was written by a language model from this plasmid's Addgene catalogue record.]
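Description:
pLPC FLAG hRap1 delta Myb is a retroviral expression plasmid built on the pLPC backbone (about 5.7 kb without insert) for delivering a mutant form of human Rap1 into mammalian cells. It is propagated in E. coli as a high-copy plasmid under ampicillin selection, and it carries a puromycin marker so that transduced mammalian cells can be selected. As a retroviral vector, it would be introduced into a packaging cell line to produce virus that integrates the expression cassette into target cells. The record provides no feature table, so the promoter driving the insert and the details of the LTRs, packaging signal and origin of replication are not stated.

The insert, roughly 1,050 bp and cloned between BglII and EcoRI sites that both remain intact, encodes a deletion variant of Repressor Activator Protein 1, the product of the human TERF2IP gene. It comprises amino acids 2–131 joined to 184–399, so that residues 132–183, corresponding by the construct's name to the Myb domain, are removed. It also carries an M5L point mutation. An N-terminal FLAG epitope supplied by the backbone is fused to the protein, allowing it to be detected or immunoprecipitated with anti-FLAG antibodies and distinguished from endogenous Rap1.

The associated study examined how Rap1 influences the length and heterogeneity of human telomeres. This fits use of the construct for stable expression of a domain-deletion allele to test what the Myb region contributes to Rap1's telomeric function, probably alongside full-length and other truncated versions.
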