Addgene plasmid #13253: pLPC FLAG hRap1 delta Myb
Depositing lab: Titia de Lange. Depositing organization: Rockefeller University. Publication: Rap1 affects the length and heterogeneity of human telomeres. Li B, de Lange T. Mol Biol Cell. 2003 Dec . 14(12):5060-8. 10.1091/mbc.e03-06-0403 PubMed 14565979.
Backbone
  Vector backbone: pLPC
  Backbone size w/o insert (bp): 5700
  Vector type: Retroviral
  Selectable markers: Puromycin
Growth in bacteria
  Bacterial resistance: Ampicillin, 100 μg/mL
  Growth temperature: 37°C
  Growth strain: DH5alpha
  Copy number: High Copy
Gene/Insert
  Gene/Insert name: Repressor Activator Protein 1 delta Myb (alt names: Rap1 delta Myb; Rap1; 1091)
  Species: H. sapiens (human)
  Insert size (bp): 1050
  Mutation: contains hRap1 aa2-131 + 184-399 and the point mutation M5L
  GenBank ID: AF262988
  Entrez Gene: TERF2IP (a.k.a. DRIP5, RAP1)
  Tag / fusion protein: FLAG (N terminal on backbone)
  Cloning method: Restriction Enzyme; 5′ cloning site BglII (not destroyed); 3′ cloning site EcoRI (not destroyed)
  Sequencing primers: 5′ TAGGCGTGTACGGTGGGA; 3′ CTTGCCAAACCTACAGGT
Terms and licenses: Academic/Nonprofit Terms; Industry Terms: Not Available to Industry
How to cite: pLPC FLAG hRap1 delta Myb was a gift from Titia de Lange (Addgene plasmid # 13253 ; http://n2t.net/addgene:13253 ; RRID:Addgene_13253)
